Addgene plasmid #203111: Salsa-BC270-P3G6
Purpose: Expression of barcoded reporter plasmid for PRESTO-Salsa; EGFP/BC270
Depositing lab: Noah Palm. Depositing organization: Yale University. Publication: Highly multiplexed bioactivity screening reveals human and microbiota metabolome-GPCRome interactions. Chen H, Rosen CE, Gonzalez-Hernandez JA, Song D, Potempa J, Ring AM, Palm NW. Cell. 2023 Jul 6;186(14):3095-3110.e19. doi: 10.1016/j.cell.2023.05.024. Epub 2023 Jun 14. PubMed 37321219.
Backbone
  Vector backbone: pCER206
  Vector type: Mammalian Expression
Growth in bacteria
  Bacterial resistance: Ampicillin, 100 μg/mL
  Growth temperature: 37°C
  Growth strain: DH5alpha
  Copy number: High Copy
Gene/Insert
  Gene/Insert name: EGFP/BC270
  Species: Synthetic
  Insert size (bp): 730
  Promoter: Tet Response Element (TRE)
  Cloning method: Restriction Enzyme; 5′ cloning site BsrGI (not destroyed); 3′ cloning site HindIII (not destroyed)
  Sequencing primers: 5′ Custom primer (GAAGCGCGATCACATGG)
Terms and licenses: Academic/Nonprofit Terms; Industry Terms: Not Available to Industry
How to cite: Salsa-BC270-P3G6 was a gift from Noah Palm (Addgene plasmid # 203111 ; http://n2t.net/addgene:203111 ; RRID:Addgene_203111)
