[The description below was written by a language model from this plasmid's Addgene catalogue record and pLannotate feature annotations shown in this document.]
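Description:
Salsa-BC270-P3G6 is a mammalian expression plasmid built on the pCER206 backbone and serves as one member of a set of barcoded reporter plasmids for PRESTO-Salsa, a highly multiplexed screening approach for GPCR bioactivity. It is propagated in E. coli as a high-copy plasmid through a ColE1/pUC-type origin and is selected with ampicillin via the β-lactamase gene under its own promoter. The sequenced record is about 5.1 kb.

The payload is a synthetic insert of roughly 730 bp, described as EGFP/BC270, placed under a tetracycline response element. The annotation shows a tetO array flanked on both sides by minimal promoter elements, consistent with a bidirectional Tet-responsive arrangement. In one direction, a TRE3G-type minimal promoter fragment drives the mammalian codon-optimized EGFP coding sequence, which is followed by a short polylinker fragment and an SV40 polyadenylation signal. The barcode itself is not annotated, but the BsrGI and HindIII cloning sites and the insert size suggest it lies just downstream of EGFP, where it would be carried in the reporter transcript. In the opposite direction, a minimal CMV promoter faces a polylinker fragment, a rabbit β-globin intron with adjacent globin exon sequence, and a β-globin poly(A) signal, with no coding sequence annotated in that arm. Small fragments matching lacI, SV40 large T antigen and an aminoglycoside phosphotransferase appear to be backbone remnants.

Because transcription depends on a Tet-type transactivator binding the TRE, reporter output should reflect transactivator availability in the cell, and the unique barcode should let this reporter be distinguished from others in a pool. The record does not detail how the barcode is paired with a given receptor.
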