Features (pLannotate 1.2.2; 17 found; start..end, strand, type, name):
      2..55      +  CDS            lacI (fragment): lac repressor; lacI; The lac repressor binds to the lac operator to inhibit transcription in E. coli. This inhibition can be relieved by adding lactose or isopropyl-β-D-thiogalactopyranoside (IPTG).
    388..443     -  polyA_signal   β-globin poly(A) signal: rabbit β-globin polyadenylation signal (Gil and Proudfoot, 1987)
    518..640     -  CDS            HBB: HBB_COLGU - Experimental evidence at transcript level: Swiss-Prot protein existence level 2. Involved in oxygen transport from the lung to the various peripheral tissues. From Colobus guereza (Mantled guereza) (Eastern black-and-white colobus monkey).
    644..1216    -  intron         β-globin intron: intron from rabbit β-globin gene
   1312..1343    -  misc_feature   MCS (fragment): pUC18/19 multiple cloning site
   1437..1475    -  promoter       minimal CMV promoter: human cytomegalovirus (CMV) immediate early promoter
   1493..1708    -  protein_bind   tetracycline response element (fragment): contains seven copies of the tetracycline operator tetO tetracycline repressor TetR
   1708..1753    +  promoter       TRE3GV promoter (fragment): 3rd-generation Tet-responsive promoter that can be activated by binding of Tet-On® 3G, optimized for retroviral and lentiviral vectors
   1829..1856    +  misc_feature   MCS (fragment): pBluescript multiple cloning site
   1861..2580    +  CDS            EGFP: the original enhanced GFP (Yang et al., 1996) mammalian codon-optimized
   2591..2613    +  misc_feature   MCS (fragment): pBluescript multiple cloning site
   2627..2761    -  polyA_signal   SV40 poly(A) signal: SV40 polyadenylation signal
   2784..2867    -  CDS            large T antigen (fragment): large T antigen from SV40 (simian virus 40)
   2861..3091    -  CDS            str (fragment): STR_KLEPN - Protein inferred from homology: Swiss-Prot protein existence level 3. The aminoglycoside phosphotransferases achieve inactivation of their antibiotic substrates by phosphorylation. From Klebsiella pneumoniae.
   3210..3314    +  promoter       AmpR promoter: bla
   3315..4175    +  CDS            AmpR: β-lactamase; bla; confers resistance to ampicillin, carbenicillin, and related antibiotics
   4346..4934    +  rep_origin     ori: high-copy-number ColE1/pMB1/pBR322/pUC origin of replication
>Addgene plasmid #203111 | Salsa-BC270-P3G6 | addgene full sequence | sequence record 421455 | Addgene NGS Result
AGCGCCCAATACGCAAACCGCCTCTCCCCGCGCGTTGGCCGATTCATTAATGCAGTCGAGGGATCTCCAT
AAGAGAAGAGGGACAGCTATGACTGGGAGTAGTCAGGAGAGGAGGAAAAATCTGGCTAGTAAAACATGTA
AGGAAAATTTTAGGGATGTTAAAGAAAAAAATAACACAAAACAAAATATAAAAAAAATCTAACCTCAAGT
CAAGGCTTTTCTATGGAATAAGGAATGGACAGCAGGGGGCTGTTTCATATACTGATGACCTCTTTATAGC
CAACCTTTGTTCATGGCAGCCAGCATATGGGCATATGTTGCCAAACTCTAAACCAAATACTCATTCTGAT
GTTTTAAATGATTTGCCCTCCCATATGTCCTTCCGAGTGAGAGACACAAAAAATTCCAACACACTATTGC
AATGAAAATAAATTTCCTTTATTAGCCAGAAGTCAGATGCTCAAGGGGCTTCATGATGTCCCCATAATTT
TTGGCAGAGGGAAAAAGATCGATCTCAGTGGTATTTGTGAGCCAGGGCATTGGCCACACCAGCCACCACC
TTCTGATAGGCAGCCTGCACCTGAGGAGTGAATTCTTTGCCAAAATGATGAGACAGCACAACAACCAGCA
CGTTGCCCAGGAGCTGTAGGAAAGAGAAGAAGGCATGAACATGGTTAGCAGAGGGGCCCGGTTTGGACTC
AGAGTATTTTATCCTCATCTCAAACAGTGTATATCATTGTAACCATAAAGAGAAAGGCAGGATGATGACC
AGGGTGTAGTTGTTTCTACCAATAAGAATATTTCCACGCCAGCCAGAATTTATATGCAGAAATATTCTAC
CTTATCATTTAATTATAACAATTGTTCTCTAAAACTGTGCTGAAGTACAATATAATATACCCTGATTGCC
TTGAAAAAAAAGTGATTAGAGAAAGTACTTACAATCTGACAAATAAACAAAAGTGAATTTAAAAATTCGT
TACAAATGCAAGCTAAAGTTTAACGAAAAAGTTACAGAAAATGAAAAGAAAATAAGAGGAGACAATGGTT
GTCAACAGAGTAGAAAGTGAAAGAAACAAAATTATCATGAGGGTCCATGGTGATACAAGGGACATCTTCC
CATTCTAAACAACACCCTGAAAACTTTGCCCCCTCCATATAACATGAATTTTACAATAGCGAAAAAGAAA
GAACAATCAAGGGTCCCCAAACTCACCCTGAAGTTCTCAGCTCTAGAGATATCGTCGAGGCCGCGCTAGC
GTTTAAACTGTCGACCTTAATTAAGAGATCTGCTCGAGGCGCGTCAGCTGACTAGAGGATCCCCGGGTAC
CGAGCTCGAATTCGGGGCCGCGGAGGCTGGATCGGTCCCGGTGTCTTCTATGGAGGTCAAAACAGCGTGG
ATGGCGTCTCCAGGCGATCTGACGGTTCACTAAACGAGCTCTGCTTATATAGGCCTCCCACCGTACACGC
CTACCTCGACCCGGGTACCGAGCTCGACTTTCACTTTTCTCTATCACTGATAGGGAGTGGTAAACTCGAC
TTTCACTTTTCTCTATCACTGATAGGGAGTGGTAAACTCGACTTTCACTTTTCTCTATCACTGATAGGGA
GTGGTAAACTCGACTTTCACTTTTCTCTATCACTGATAGGGAGTGGTAAACTCGACTTTCACTTTTCTCT
ATCACTGATAGGGAGTGGTAAACTCGACCTATATAAGCAGAGCTCGTTTAGTGAACCGTCAGATCGCCTG
GAGACGCCATCCACGCTGTTTTGACCTCCATAGAAGACACCGGGACCGATCCAGCCTCCGCGGCCCCGAA
TTCCTGCAGCGGCCGCTCTAGAACTAGTGGATCCCCGCGGATGGTGAGCAAGGGCGAGGAGCTGTTCACC
GGGGTGGTGCCCATCCTGGTCGAGCTGGACGGCGACGTAAACGGCCACAAGTTCAGCGTGTCCGGCGAGG
GCGAGGGCGATGCCACCTACGGCAAGCTGACCCTGAAGTTCATCTGCACCACCGGCAAGCTGCCCGTGCC
CTGGCCCACCCTCGTGACCACCCTGACCTACGGCGTGCAGTGCTTCAGCCGCTACCCCGACCACATGAAG
CAGCACGACTTCTTCAAGTCCGCCATGCCCGAAGGCTACGTCCAGGAGCGCACCATCTTCTTCAAGGACG
ACGGCAACTACAAGACCCGCGCCGAGGTGAAGTTCGAGGGCGACACCCTGGTGAACCGCATCGAGCTGAA
GGGCATCGACTTCAAGGAGGACGGCAACATCCTGGGGCACAAGCTGGAGTACAACTACAACAGCCACAAC
GTCTATATCATGGCCGACAAGCAGAAGAACGGCATCAAGGTGAACTTCAAGATCCGCCACAACATCGAGG
ACGGCAGCGTGCAGCTCGCCGACCACTACCAGCAGAACACCCCCATCGGCGACGGCCCCGTGCTGCTGCC
CGACAACCACTACCTGAGCACCCAGTCCGCCCTGAGCAAAGACCCCAACGAGAAGCGCGATCACATGGTC
CTGCTGGAGTTCGTGACCGCCGCCGGGATCACTCTCGGCATGGACGAGCTGTACAAGTAAGGCTGTCTGT
GAATTCGATATCAAGCTTGTCGACCTAGTTCTAGAGGATCCAGACATGATAAGATACATTGATGAGTTTG
GACAAACCACAACTAGAATGCAGTGAAAAAAATGCTTTATTTGTGAAATTTGTGATGCTATTGCTTTATT
TGTAACCATTATAAGCTGCAATAAACAAGTTAACAACAACAATTGCATTCATTTTATGTTTCAGGTTCAG
GGGGAGGTGTGGGAGGTTTTTTAAAGCAAGTAAAACCTCTACAAATGTGGTATGGCTGATTATGATCCTG
CAAGCCTCGTCGTCCTGGCCGGACCACGCTATCTGTGCAAGGTCCCCGGCCCCGGACGCGCGCTCCATGA
GCAGAGCGCCCGCCGCCGAGGCGAAGACTCGGGCGGCGCCCTGCCCGTCCCACCAGGTCAACAGGCGGTA
ACCGGCCTCTTCATCGGGAATGCGCGCGACCTTCAGCATCGCCGGCATGTCCCCCTGGCGGACGGGAAGT
ATCCAGCTCGACCAAGCTGGCCGCGTCGAGTGAAGACGAAAGGGCCTCGTGATACGCCTATTTTTATAGG
TTAATGTCATGATAATAATGGTTTCTTAGACGTCAGGTGGCACTTTTCGGGGAAATGTGCGCGGAACCCC
TATTTGTTTATTTTTCTAAATACATTCAAATATGTATCCGCTCATGAGACAATAACCCTGATAAATGCTT
CAATAATATTGAAAAAGGAAGAGTATGAGTATTCAACATTTCCGTGTCGCCCTTATTCCCTTTTTTGCGG
CATTTTGCCTTCCTGTTTTTGCTCACCCAGAAACGCTGGTGAAAGTAAAAGATGCTGAAGATCAGTTGGG
TGCACGAGTGGGTTACATCGAACTGGATCTCAACAGCGGTAAGATCCTTGAGAGTTTTCGCCCCGAAGAA
CGTTTTCCAATGATGAGCACTTTTAAAGTTCTGCTATGTGGCGCGGTATTATCCCGTGTTGACGCCGGGC
AAGAGCAACTCGGTCGCCGCATACACTATTCTCAGAATGACTTGGTTGAGTACTCACCAGTCACAGAAAA
GCATCTTACGGATGGCATGACAGTAAGAGAATTATGCAGTGCTGCCATAACCATGAGTGATAACACTGCG
GCCAACTTACTTCTGACAACGATCGGAGGACCGAAGGAGCTAACCGCTTTTTTGCACAACATGGGGGATC
ATGTAACTCGCCTTGATCGTTGGGAACCGGAGCTGAATGAAGCCATACCAAACGACGAGCGTGACACCAC
GATGCCTGTAGCAATGGCAACAACGTTGCGCAAACTATTAACTGGCGAACTACTTACTCTAGCTTCCCGG
CAACAATTAATAGACTGGATGGAGGCGGATAAAGTTGCAGGACCACTTCTGCGCTCGGCCCTTCCGGCTG
GCTGGTTTATTGCTGATAAATCTGGAGCCGGTGAGCGTGGGTCTCGCGGTATCATTGCAGCACTGGGGCC
AGATGGTAAGCCCTCCCGTATCGTAGTTATCTACACGACGGGGAGTCAGGCAACTATGGATGAACGAAAT
AGACAGATCGCTGAGATAGGTGCCTCACTGATTAAGCATTGGTAACTGTCAGACCAAGTTTACTCATATA
TACTTTAGATTGATTTAAAACTTCATTTTTAATTTAAAAGGATCTAGGTGAAGATCCTTTTTGATAATCT
CATGACCAAAATCCCTTAACGTGAGTTTTCGTTCCACTGAGCGTCAGACCCCGTAGAAAAGATCAAAGGA
TCTTCTTGAGATCCTTTTTTTCTGCGCGTAATCTGCTGCTTGCAAACAAAAAAACCACCGCTACCAGCGG
TGGTTTGTTTGCCGGATCAAGAGCTACCAACTCTTTTTCCGAAGGTAACTGGCTTCAGCAGAGCGCAGAT
ACCAAATACTGTTCTTCTAGTGTAGCCGTAGTTAGGCCACCACTTCAAGAACTCTGTAGCACCGCCTACA
TACCTCGCTCTGCTAATCCTGTTACCAGTGGCTGCTGCCAGTGGCGATAAGTCGTGTCTTACCGGGTTGG
ACTCAAGACGATAGTTACCGGATAAGGCGCAGCGGTCGGGCTGAACGGGGGGTTCGTGCACACAGCCCAG
CTTGGAGCGAACGACCTACACCGAACTGAGATACCTACAGCGTGAGCTATGAGAAAGCGCCACGCTTCCC
GAAGGGAGAAAGGCGGACAGGTATCCGGTAAGCGGCAGGGTCGGAACAGGAGAGCGCACGAGGGAGCTTC
CAGGGGGAAACGCCTGGTATCTTTATAGTCCTGTCGGGTTTCGCCACCTCTGACTTGAGCGTCGATTTTT
GTGATGCTCGTCAGGGGGGCGGAGCCTATGGAAAAACGCCAGCAACGCGGCCTTTTTACGGTTCCTGGCC
TTTTGCTGGCCTTTTGCTCACATGTTCTTTCCTGCGTTATCCCCTGATTCTGTGGATAACCGTATTACCG
CCTTTGAGTGAGCTGATACCGCTCGCCGCAGCCGAACGACCGAGCGCAGCGAGTCAGTGAGCGAGGAAGC
GGAAG
