>Addgene plasmid #203111 | Salsa-BC270-P3G6 | depositor partial sequence | sequence record 393984 | BC270
GGCTGTCTGT
